>Addgene plasmid #216898 | pST39-Mega'-deltaBT | addgene full sequence | sequence record 446035 | Addgene NGS Result
AACGCCAGCAACGCGGCCTTTTTACGGTTCCTGGCCTTTTGCTGGCCTTTTGCTCACATGTTCTTTCCTG
CGTTATCCCCTGATTCTGTGGATAACCGTATTACCGCCTTTGAGTGAGCTGATACCGCTCGCCGCAGCCG
AACGACCGAGCGCAGCGAGTCAGTGAGCGAGGAAGCGGAAGAGCGCCTGATGCGGTATTTTCTCCTTACG
CATCTGTGCGGTATTTCACACCGCAATGGTGCACTCTCAGTACAATCTGCTCTGATGCCGCATAGTTAAG
CCAGTATACACTCCGCTATCGCTACGTGACTGGGTCATGGCTGCGCCCCGACACCCGCCAACACCCGCTG
ACGCGCCCTGACGGGCTTGTCTGCTCCCGGCATCCGCTTACAGACAAGCTGTGACCGTCTCCGGGAGCTG
CATGTGTCAGAGGTTTTCACCGTCATCACCGAAACGCGCGAGGCAGCTGCGGTAAAGCTCATCAGCGTGG
TCGTGAAGCGATTCACAGATGTCTGCCTGTTCATCCGCGTCCAGCTCGTTGAGTTTCTCCAGAAGCGTTA
ATGTCTGGCTTCTGATAAAGCGGGCCATGTTAAGGGCGGTTTTTTCCTGTTTGGTCACTGATGCCTCCGT
GTAAGGGGGATTTCTGTTCATGGGGTAATGATACCGATGAAACGAGAGAGGATGCTCACGATACGGGTTA
CTGATGATGAACATGCCCGGTTACTGGAACGTTGTGAGGGTAAACAACTGGCGGTATGGATGCGGCGGGA
CCAGAGAAAAATCACTCAGGGTCAATGCCAGCGCTTCGTTAATACAGATGTAGGTGTTGGCACCATGCAT
CGATCCCGCGAAATTAATACGACTCACTATAGGGAGACCACAACGGTTTCCCTCTAGAGATAGCTTAGCG
ATGTGAAAGAAGCTGGAGAAAACTTTCAAGAAAAAGTTTCTTCTTCAGACGATAAAGAGAAGTCAAAAAA
TAAGCGGAAAATAAAAGGCGTAAATCAGATTAAAAAAGCAACGGATATTAAAAGCTCTACTAAGATTAAA
AGTTCTAATGATATTAAATCATCTACAGATTTAAAAACAATGGGATCATTAGATCTAACTATTGGAGGCT
ACTAAAAATGGAAATTAAAAAAATTATGCAAGCCGTGAACGACTTTTTCGGTGAACACGTAGCTCCTCCT
CATAAAATTACCTCGGTGGAAGCTACTGAAGATGAAGGTTGGAGAGTTATTGTTGAAGTCATTGAAGAAC
GAGAATATATGAAAAAATACGCCAAAGATGAAATGCTCGGAACGTACGAGTGCTTTGTAAATAAAGAAAA
AGAAGTCATTTCATTCAAACGACTCGACGTCAGATATAGAAGCGCCATTGGCATTGAAGCATAAACGATA
AGATGGCAGGAGGAACGTAAAAATGACCGTCTTAACAGACAAAAGGAAAAAAGGCAGTGGAGCTTTTATA
CAAGATGACGAGACAAAAGAGGTTCTTTCAAGAGCGCTGAGCTATTTAAAATCCGGCTATTCCATTCATT
TTACAGGTCCTGCCGGCGGAGGCAAAACCTCTTTAGCGCGAGCGCTTGCTAAAAAGAGAAAGCGTCCTGT
AATGCTGATGCACGGGAATCACGAGCTCAACAACAAAGATTTAATTGGCGATTTTACGGGATACACGAGC
AAAAAAGTAATCGACCAGTACGTTCGTTCTGTCTATAAAAAAGATGAACAGGTGAGTGAAAACTGGCAGG
ATGGCCGATTGCTTGAAGCTGTAAAAAATGGCTATACGCTGATTTACGACGAATTTACTCGTTCTAAGCC
TGCGACGAATAATATCTTTCTATCGATATTAGAAGAAGGCGTGCTGCCGCTGTATGGAGTAAAAATGACC
GATCCTTTTGTGCGCGTGCATCCCGATTTCCGCGTCATCTTCACAAGCAATCCAGCTGAGTATGCCGGCG
TATATGATACGCAAGATGCGCTTCTCGACAGGTTAATTACCATGTTTATTGATTATAAAGACATCGACAG
AGAGACAGCGATTTTAACGGAGAAAACGGACGTAGAAGAAGATGAAGCGCGCACAATTGTAACGCTCGTA
GCAAACGTGCGAAACCGCTCTGGAGACGAAAACAGCAGCGGACTTAGCCTGCGGGCTTCGCTTATGATCG
CTACCCTTGCCACGCAGCAAGACATTCCTATCGATGGAAGTGACGAAGATTTTCAAACGTTATGTATCGA
TATTTTGCATCATCCGCTTACCAAATGTTTGGATGAAGAAAATGCAAAAAGCAAAGCCGAAAAAATCATT
TTAGAAGAATGTAAGAATATAGACACTGAAGAAAAGTAAAGGAGCTTGAAAACATGAGTGAAACAAACGA
AACAGGTATTTATATTTTTAGCGCCATTCAAACGGATAAAGACGAAGAATTTGGCGCCGTGGAAGTAGAA
GGAACAAAAGCTGAAACATTTTTGATTCGCTACAAAGACGCGGCTATGGTAGCAGCTGAAGTACCGATGA
AAATTTATCATCCTAATCGCCAAAATTTATTAATGCATCAAAACGCAGTAGCAGCGATTATGGACAAGAA
CGATACGGTTATTCCAATCAGCTTTGGGAATGTATTCAAATCAAAAGAAGACGTAAAAGTTCTTTTGGAA
AACCTTTATCCGCAGTTTGAAAAGCTGTTTCCAGCGATCAAAGGAAAAATTGAAGTCGGTTTAAAAGTAA
TTGGGAAAAAAGAATGGCTTGAGAAAAAAGTAAACGAAAATCCTGAACTTGAGAAAGTATCAGCATCCGT
AAAAGGAAAATCAGAAGCAGCCGGTTATTATGAGCGTATTCAACTTGGAGGAATGGCTCAAAAGATGTTT
ACTTCCCTGCAAAAAGAAGTCAAGACAGATGTGTTTTCTCCGCTTGAAGAAGCAGCGGAAGCAGCAAAAG
CAAATGAGCCAACGGGCGAAACGATGCTTTTAAACGCGTCTTTCTTAATTAACCGAGAAGATGAAGCGAA
GTTTGATGAAAAAGTAAATGAAGCGCATGAAAACTGGAAAGACAAAGCCGATTTTCATTACAGCGGTCCT
TGGCCTGCTTATAATTTTGTGAACATTCGCCTAAAAGTAGAAGAGAAATAACGTGCTTCACAAATTAGTA
ACCGCACCCATTAACCTTGTAGTGAAAATCGGCGAAAAAGTACAGGAAGAAGCTGATAAACAGCTATATG
ACCTTCCGACGATTCAGCAAAAGCTCATTCAGCTTCAAATGATGTTTGAGCTTGGTGAAATTCCAGAAGA
AGCGTTTCAAGAAAAAGAAGATGAATTGTTAATGAGGTACGAAATTGCGAAACGCAGAGAAATTGAACAA
TGGGAAGAGCTAACACAAAAAAGAAATGAGGAATCCTAGATGGGAGAATTACTGTATTTATACGGTTTAA
TTCCAACAAAAGAAGCAGCAGCCATAGAGCCGTTTCCATCTTATAAGGGGTTTGACGGAGAACATTCACT
GTACCCAATTGCGTTTGATCAGGTGACGGCTGTAGTTTCTAAGCTGGATGCTGACACCTATTCAGAAAAA
GTGATTCAAGAAAAAATGGAGCAGGATATGAGCTGGCTGCAGGAAAAAGCATTTCATCATCACGAAACGG
TAGCCGCTTTGTACGAAGAATTTACGATCATTCCATTAAAATTTTGCACCATTTATAAAGGTGAAGAAAG
TCTGCAGGCAGCTATTGAGATTAACAAAGAAAAGATAGAGAATTCACTGACGCTGCTTCAAGGAAATGAA
GAGTGGAATGTGAAAATTTACTGTGATGATACAGAGCTTAAAAAAGGAATCAGCGAAACGAATGAAAGCG
TGAAAGCGAAAAAACAAGAAATTAGTCACTTATCACCAGGAAGACAGTTTTTTGAAAAGAAAAAAATAGA
TCAGCTGATTGAAAAAGAATTAGAGCTTCACAAAAACAAAGTGTGTGAAGAGATACATGACAAGCTAAAA
GAATTATCGCTTTATGACTCTGTTAAAAAGAATTGGAGCAAAGACGTAACTGGCGCAGCTGAACAGATGG
CGTGGAACAGCGTGTTTCTTCTCCCGTCTCTGCAGATTACTAAGTTCGTAAACGAAATAGAAGAGCTTCA
GCAAAGGCTTGAAAATAAAGGCTGGAAGTTTGAAGTGACGGGACCATGGCCGCCCTATCATTTCTCGAGC
TTTGCGTAAAGTGAGGAATTAACATTATGTCTCTTAAACAATCCATGGAGAATAAAGATATTGCTCTTAT
TGATATTTTAGATGTCATTTTAGATAAAGGAGTCGCCATTAAAGGAGACTTAATCATTTCCATAGCTGGC
GTCGATTTAGTGTATTTGGATTTGCGGGTGCTTATTTCTTCGGTTGAAACGCTTGTGCAAGCAAAAGAAG
GAAATCACAAACCAATCACTTCTGAACAATTTGATAAACAAAAGGAGGAATTAATGGATGCAACCGGTCA
GCCAAGCAAATGGACGAATCCACTTGGATCCTGATCAAGCTGAACAAGGCTTAGCGCAGCTTGTGATGAC
AGTTATTGAGCTATTGAGGCAAATCGTTGAACGTCATGCCATGAGGCGGGTGGAGGGTGGAACGTTGACG
GACGAACAAATTGAAAACTTAGGAATTGCACTAATGAACTTAGAAGAAAAAATGGACGAGTTGAAAGAGG
TGTTCGGTCTGGATGCAGAAGATTTAAATATTGATCTTGGACCGCTAGGCAGCCTGCTTTAAGCGGTCAG
TAGGAGGAACAGTATGGCAGTCGAACATAATATGCAGTCAAGTACGATTGTAGATGTGCTCGAAAAGATT
TTGGATAAAGGAGTCGTTATAGCGGGGGACATCACCGTAGGAATTGCAGATGTCGAGCTATTAACGATAA
AGATCCGCTTGATTGTGGCTTCGGTTGATAAGGCAAAAGAAATCGGCATGGACTGGTGGGAAAATGATCC
GTATCTCAGTTCAAAAGGAGCCAATAACAAAGCGCTCGAAGAAGAAAATAAAATGCTGCATGAGCGGTTA
AAAACGCTTGAAGAAAAAATAGAAACGAAACGTTAAAAACTGTACGCTACTTAGGAGGAAAGAAAGACAT
GAGTACAGGCCCTTCTTTTTCAACTAAAGACAATACGCTTGAATACTTTGTGAAAGCTTCTAATAAACAC
GGCTTTTCACTTGATATTTCATTAAATGTAAACGGCGCTGTGATTTCCGGTACCATGATTTCAGCAAAAG
AATACTTTGATTACTTAAGCGAAACGTTTGAAGAAGGCAGTGAAGTGGCTCAGGCGCTAAGCGAACAATT
CTCTTTAGCAAGCGAAGCGAGCGAATCAAACGGAGAAGCAGAAGCCCATTTTATTCATTTGAAAAATACA
AAGATTTACTGTGGAGACAGTAAATCTACTCCTTCTAAAGGCAAAATCTTTTGGAGAGGGAAAATAGCAG
AAGTAGACGGGTTTTTCTTAGGAAAGATTTCTGATGCAAAATCAACGAGTAAAAAGAGTTCATAAAAAAC
GGCGGGGTGATTGCCCCGCCGTTTTTTAGTGATGTGATGAGATGTGCAGCTTCTTTTTTCGATACATGAG
CGGAGTCATCTTCATTTCTTTTCGAAACTGATTAATAAAATAGCTTGTACTATTAAACCCTACTTGATAG
GCGACTTCCGTCACATTTGCTTCTGCTTGCTGCAGTCCGGATTCGCGAACGCGTCTCGAGAGATCCGGCT
GCTAACAAAGCCCGAAAGGAAGCTGAGTTGGCTGCTGCCACCGCTGAGCAATAACTAGCATAACCCCTTG
GGGCCTCTAAACGGGTCTTGAGGGGTTTTTTGCTGAAAGGAGGAACTATATCCGACTAGTAGCCCGCCTA
ATGAGCGGGCTTTTTTTTAATTCCCCTATTTGTTTATTTTTCTAAATACATTCAAATATGTATCCGCTCA
TGAGACAATAACCCTGATAAATGCTTCAATAATATTGAAAAAGGAAGAGTATGAGTATTCAACATTTCCG
TGTCGCCCTTATTCCCTTTTTTGCGGCATTTTGCCTTCCTGTTTTTGCTCACCCAGAAACGCTCGTGAAA
GTAAAAGACGCAGAGGACCAATTGGGGGCACGAGTGGGATACATAGAACTGGACTTGAATAGCGGTAAAA
TCCTTGAGAGTTTTCGCCCTGAAGAGCGTTTTCCAATGATGAGCACTTTCAAAGTTCTGCTATGTGGAGC
AGTATTATCCCGTGTAGATGCGGGGCAAGAGCAACTCGGACGACGAATACACTATTCGCAGAATGACTTG
GTTGAATACTCCCCAGTGACAGAAAAGCACCTTACGGACGGAATGACGGTAAGAGAATTATGTAGTGCCG
CCATAACGATGAGTGATAACACTGCGGCGAACTTACTTCTGACAACCATCGGTGGACCGAAGGAATTAAC
CGCTTTTTTGCACAATATGGGAGACCATGTAACTCGCCTTGACCGTTGGGAACCAGAACTGAATGAAGCC
ATACCAAACGACGAGCGAGACACCACAATGCCTGCGGCAATGGCAACAACATTACGCAAACTATTAACTG
GCGAACTACTTACTCTGGCTTCACGGCAACAATTAATAGACTGGCTTGAAGCGGATAAAGTTGCAGGACC
ACTACTGCGTTCGGCACTTCCTGCTGGCTGGTTTATTGCTGATAAATCTGGGGCAGGAGAGCGTGGTTCA
CGGGGTATCATTGCCGCACTTGGACCAGATGGTAAGCCTTCCCGTATCGTAGTTATCTACACGACGGGTA
GTCAGGCAACTATGGACGAACGAAATAGACAGATTGCTGAAATAGGGGCTTCACTGATTAAGCATTGGTA
AACCGATACAATTAAAGGCTCCTTTTGGAGCCTTTTTTTTTGGACGGACCGGTAGAAAAGATCAAAGGAT
CTTCTTGAGATCCTTTTTTTCTGCGCGTAATCTGCTGCTTGCAAACAAAAAAACCACCGCTACCAGCGGT
GGTTTGTTTGCCGGATCAAGAGCTACCAACTCTTTTTCCGAAGGTAACTGGCTTCAGCAGAGCGCAGATA
CCAAATACTGTCCTTCTAGTGTAGCCGTAGTTAGGCCACCACTTCAAGAACTCTGTAGCACCGCCTACAT
ACCTCGCTCTGCTAATCCTGTTACCAGTGGCTGCTGCCAGTGGCGATAAGTCGTGTCTTACCGGGTTGGA
CTCAAGACGATAGTTACCGGATAAGGCGCAGCGGTCGGGCTGAACGGGGGGTTCGTGCACACAGCCCAGC
TTGGAGCGAACGACCTACACCGAACTGAGATACCTACAGCGTGAGCTATGAGAAAGCGCCACGCTTCCCG
AAGGGAGAAAGGCGGACAGGTATCCGGTAAGCGGCAGGGTCGGAACAGGAGAGCGCACGAGGGAGCTTCC
AGGGGGAAACGCCTGGTATCTTTATAGTCCTGTCGGGTTTCGCCACCTCTGACTTGAGCGTCGATTTTTG
TGATGCTCGTCAGGGGGGCGGAGCCTATGGAAA
Features (pLannotate 1.2.2; 15 found; start..end, strand, type, name):
     48..181     +  rep_origin     RSF ori (fragment): Plasmids containing the RSF 1030 origin of replication can be propagated in E. coli cells that contain additional plasmids with compatible origins.
    186..325     -  misc_feature   bom: basis of mobility region from pBR322
    427..618     -  CDS            rop: Rop protein, which maintains plasmids at low copy number; rop
    658..768     +  CDS            mbeC (fragment): MBEC_ECOLX - Experimental evidence at protein level: Swiss-Prot protein existence level 1. Required for efficient mobilization of ColE1 plasmid and is thus essential to promote the specific transfer of the plasmid during conjugation. Probably functions by inducing DNA bending, helping the MbeA relaxase to melt the DNA around the nic site and cleave the phosphodiester bond. Binds specifically double-stranded DNA (dsDNA) containing the ColE1 oriT but does not recognize the inverted repeat (IR). From Escherichia coli.
    855..873     +  promoter       T7 promoter: promoter for bacteriophage T7 RNA polymerase
   3570..3586    +  5'UTR          OsADH 5'-UTR (fragment): translational enhancer from the 5'-UTR of the Oryza sativa alcohol dehydrogenase gene (Sugio et al., 2008)
   4227..4511    +  CDS            gvpS: GVPS_BACME - Protein inferred from homology: Swiss-Prot protein existence level 3. Gas vesicles are small, hollow, gas filled protein structures that are found in several microbial planktonic microorganisms. They allow the positioning of the organism at the favorable depth for growth (By similarity). From Bacillus megaterium.
   4774..5073    +  CDS            gvpJ: GVPJ_BACME - Protein inferred from homology: Swiss-Prot protein existence level 3. Gas vesicles are small, hollow, gas filled protein structures that are found in several microbial planktonic microorganisms. They allow the positioning of the organism at the favorable depth for growth. This protein could be important for the shape determination of the gas vesicle. From Bacillus megaterium.
   5586..5705    -  CDS            ydeC (fragment): YDEC_BACSU - Protein predicted: Swiss-Prot protein existence level 4. From Bacillus subtilis (strain 168).
   5738..5787    +  CDS            SET1 (fragment): solubility-enhancement tag derived from T7 phage gene 10B
   5795..5842    +  terminator     T7 terminator: transcription terminator for bacteriophage T7 RNA polymerase
   5909..6000    +  promoter       AmpR promoter: bla
   6001..6858    +  CDS            bla: BLAT_ECOLX - Experimental evidence at protein level: Swiss-Prot protein existence level 1. TEM-type are the most prevalent beta-lactamases in enterobacteria; they hydrolyze the beta-lactam bond in susceptible beta-lactam antibiotics, thus conferring resistance to penicillins and cephalosporins. TEM-3 and TEM-4 are capable of hydrolyzing cefotaxime and ceftazidime. TEM-5 is capable of hydrolyzing ceftazidime. TEM-6 is capable of hydrolyzing ceftazidime and aztreonam. TEM-8/CAZ-2, TEM- 16/CAZ-7 and TEM-24/CAZ-6 are markedly active against ceftazidime. IRT- 4 shows resistance to beta-lactamase in
   6865..6904    +  terminator     fd terminator: central terminator from bacteriophage fd (Otsuka and Kunisawa, 1982)
   6935..7523    +  rep_origin     ori: high-copy-number ColE1/pMB1/pBR322/pUC origin of replication
