[The description below was written by a language model from this plasmid's Addgene catalogue record and pLannotate feature annotations shown in this document.]
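Description:
pST39-Mega'-deltaBT is a 7.5 kb bacterial expression plasmid built on the pST39 backbone, a T7-driven vector for expressing multi-gene cassettes in E. coli. It replicates from a ColE1/pMB1-type origin. The backbone retains the rop gene and the pBR322 bom region, which fits its listing as a low-copy plasmid. Selection is by ampicillin, with TEM beta-lactamase (bla) expressed from its own promoter. Short hits to an RSF origin and to mbeC are only fragments, most likely backbone remnants or similarity matches rather than functional parts.

The payload is "Mega'", a synthetic version of the Priestia (formerly Bacillus) megaterium gas vesicle gene cluster, assembled by Gibson cloning. In this variant, GvpB (also called GvpA2) and GvpT have been knocked out. The cluster occupies the roughly 4.9 kb between a T7 promoter and a T7 terminator, so expression requires a host that supplies T7 RNA polymerase. The automated annotation names only gvpS and gvpJ within this interval. The remaining gvp genes of the cluster are not individually annotated, and the record does not say how the two knockouts were made. Small fragment hits inside or near the insert (OsADH 5'-UTR, ydeC, SET1) are probably chance matches.

Gas vesicles are hollow, gas-filled protein nanostructures that give microbes buoyancy. The associated work concerns gas vesicle assembly, studied through systematic protein-protein interaction analysis. Within that context, this double-knockout construct is likely used to test how loss of GvpB and GvpT affects assembly, or as a background for complementation, though the record does not spell out the specific experiment.
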