Addgene plasmid #216898: pST39-Mega'-deltaBT
Purpose: Mega' with knockout of GvpB and GvpT
Depositing lab: George Lu. Depositing organization: Rice University. Publication: Elucidating the assembly of gas vesicles by systematic protein-protein interaction analysis. Iburg M, Anderson AP, Wong VT, Anton ED, He A, Lu GJ. EMBO J. 2024 Oct;43(19):4156-4172. doi: 10.1038/s44318-024-00178-2. Epub 2024 Sep 3. PubMed 39227754.
Backbone
  Vector backbone: pST39
  Vector type: Bacterial Expression
Growth in bacteria
  Bacterial resistance: Ampicillin, 100 μg/mL
  Growth temperature: 30°C
  Growth strain: DH5alpha
  Copy number: Low Copy
Gene/Insert
  Gene/Insert name: Mega' with knockout of GvpB and GvpT (alt name: GvpB is also known as GvpA2)
  Species: Synthetic; Priestia megaterium
  Cloning method: Gibson Cloning
Terms and licenses: Academic/Nonprofit Terms; Industry Terms: Not Available to Industry
Depositor comments: Please visit https://www.biorxiv.org/content/10.1101/2023.07.23.550228v1 for bioRxiv preprint.
How to cite: pST39-Mega'-deltaBT was a gift from George Lu (Addgene plasmid # 216898 ; http://n2t.net/addgene:216898 ; RRID:Addgene_216898)
